Addgene plasmid #125774: pXPR_BRD003-sgWRN-EIJ
Purpose: constitutive expression of a guide RNA targeting an exon-intron junction of human WRN
Depositing lab: Francisca Vazquez. Depositing organization: Broad Institute. Publication: WRN helicase is a synthetic lethal target in microsatellite unstable cancers. Chan EM, Shibue T, McFarland JM, Gaeta B, Ghandi M, Dumont N, Gonzalez A, McPartlan JS, Li T, Zhang Y, Bin Liu J, Lazaro JB, Gu P, Piett CG, Apffel A, Ali SO, Deasy R, Keskula P, Ng RWS, Roberts EA, Reznichenko E, Leung L, Alimova M, Schenone M, Islam M, Maruvka YE, Liu Y, Roper J, Raghavan S, Giannakis M, Tseng YY, Nagel ZD, D'Andrea A, Root DE, Boehm JS, Getz G, Chang S, Golub TR, Tsherniak A, Vazquez F, Bass AJ. Nature. 2019 Apr 10. pii: 10.1038/s41586-019-1102-x. doi: 10.1038/s41586-019-1102-x. PubMed 30971823.
Backbone
  Vector backbone: pXPR_BRD003
  Backbone size w/o insert (bp): 8318
  Vector type: CRISPR
  Selectable markers: Puromycin
Growth in bacteria
  Bacterial resistance: Ampicillin, 100 μg/mL
  Growth temperature: 30°C
  Growth strain: NEB Stable
  Copy number: High Copy
Gene/Insert
  Gene/Insert name: sgWRN-EIJ
  gRNA/shRNA sequence: AGCACGTACATAAGCATCAG
  Species: H. sapiens (human)
  Insert size (bp): 25
  Entrez Gene: WRN (a.k.a. RECQ3, RECQL2, RECQL3)
  Cloning method: Restriction Enzyme; 5′ cloning site BsmBI (destroyed during cloning); 3′ cloning site BsmBI (destroyed during cloning)
Terms and licenses: Academic/Nonprofit Terms; Industry Terms: Not Available to Industry
Depositor comments: Please visit https://www.biorxiv.org/content/10.1101/502070v1 for BioRxiv preprint.
How to cite: pXPR_BRD003-sgWRN-EIJ was a gift from Francisca Vazquez (Addgene plasmid # 125774 ; http://n2t.net/addgene:125774 ; RRID:Addgene_125774)
