[The description below was written by a language model from this plasmid's Addgene catalogue record and pLannotate feature annotations shown in this document.]
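Description:
pXPR_BRD003-sgWRN-EIJ is a lentiviral CRISPR guide-expression plasmid built on the pXPR_BRD003 backbone, carrying a single guide RNA directed at an exon-intron junction of the human WRN gene, which encodes a RecQ-family helicase. The short guide oligonucleotide was cloned between two BsmBI sites, both destroyed in the process, placing it directly downstream of the human U6 RNA polymerase III promoter and upstream of the Streptococcus pyogenes Cas9 gRNA scaffold, so that a complete sgRNA is transcribed constitutively. No Cas9 coding sequence is annotated, so the nuclease must be provided separately, for example by Cas9-expressing target cells.

The transfer cassette has the layout of a self-inactivating HIV-1-based vector. An RSV promoter drives a truncated 5' LTR, followed by the Ψ packaging signal with a gag fragment, the RRE for Rev-dependent export of the genomic RNA, a cPPT/CTS element, and a ΔU3 3' LTR that disables LTR promoter activity after integration. Downstream of the sgRNA unit, the EF-1α core promoter with its intron A drives puromycin N-acetyltransferase for selection of transduced mammalian cells, and a WPRE enhances expression of that transcript. An SV40 poly(A) signal and SV40 origin lie outside the 3' LTR. In bacteria the plasmid is maintained through a high-copy ColE1/pUC-type origin and ampicillin resistance, and it also carries an f1 origin and residual lac-region, T7 and T3 promoter elements from the cloning backbone.

The associated publication identifies WRN as a synthetic lethal target in microsatellite-unstable cancers, and this construct serves to disrupt WRN in human cells in that kind of study.
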