Features (pLannotate 1.2.2; 29 found; start..end, strand, type, name):
      1..181     +  LTR            5' LTR (truncated): truncated 5' long terminal repeat (LTR) from HIV-1
    228..353     +  misc_feature   HIV-1 Ψ: packaging signal of human immunodeficiency virus type 1
    337..700     +  CDS            HIV-1 gag (fragment): gag protein from human immunodeficiency virus 1; gag
    846..1079    +  misc_feature   RRE: The Rev response element (RRE) of HIV-1 allows for Rev-dependent mRNA export from the nucleus to the cytoplasm.
   1456..1482    +  CDS            Rev (fragment): human immunodeficiency virus 1 (HIV-1) Rev protein; rev; enhances nuclear export of unspliced and incompletely spliced viral mRNAs
   1486..1726    +  promoter       U6 promoter: RNA polymerase III promoter for human U6 snRNA
   1756..1831    +  misc_RNA       gRNA scaffold: guide RNA scaffold for the Streptococcus pyogenes CRISPR/Cas9 system
   1887..2004    +  misc_feature   cPPT/CTS: central polypurine tract and central termination sequence of HIV-1
   2070..2136    +  CDS            small t antigen (fragment): SV40 (simian virus 40) small t antigen
   2162..2373    +  promoter       EF-1α core promoter: core promoter for human elongation factor EF-1α
   2374..3312    +  intron         EF-1α intron A: intron upstream of the start codon of human EF-1α
   3334..3933    +  CDS            PuroR (fragment): puromycin N-acetyltransferase; pac from Streptomyces; confers resistance to puromycin
   3949..4537    +  misc_feature   WPRE: woodchuck hepatitis virus posttranscriptional regulatory element
   4588..4607    +  misc_feature   cPPT/CTS (fragment): central polypurine tract and central termination sequence of HIV-1
   4609..4842    +  LTR            3' LTR (ΔU3): self-inactivating 3' long terminal repeat (LTR) from HIV-1
   4920..5041    +  polyA_signal   SV40 poly(A) signal: SV40 polyadenylation signal
   5081..5216    +  rep_origin     SV40 ori: SV40 origin of replication
   5237..5255    -  promoter       T7 promoter: promoter for bacteriophage T7 RNA polymerase
   5263..5418    +  CDS            lacZα (fragment): LacZα fragment of β-galactosidase; lacZ fragment
   5423..5851    +  rep_origin     f1 ori (sequence partly withheld): f1 bacteriophage origin of replication; arrow indicates direction of (+) strand synthesis
   5904..6008    +  promoter       AmpR promoter: bla
   6009..6869    +  CDS            AmpR: β-lactamase; bla; confers resistance to ampicillin, carbenicillin, and related antibiotics
   7040..7628    +  rep_origin     ori: high-copy-number ColE1/pMB1/pBR322/pUC origin of replication
   7811..7903    +  CDS            lacI (fragment): lac repressor; lacI; The lac repressor binds to the lac operator to inhibit transcription in E. coli. This inhibition can be relieved by adding lactose or isopropyl-β-D-thiogalactopyranoside (IPTG).
   7916..7937    +  protein_bind   CAP binding site: CAP binding activates transcription in the presence of cAMP. E. coli catabolite activator protein
   7952..7982    +  promoter       lac promoter: promoter for the E. coli lac operon
   7990..8006    +  protein_bind   lac operator: The lac repressor binds to the lac operator to inhibit transcription in E. coli. This inhibition can be relieved by adding lactose or isopropyl-β-D-thiogalactopyranoside (IPTG). lac repressor encoded by lacI
   8051..8069    +  promoter       T3 promoter: promoter for bacteriophage T3 RNA polymerase
   8097..8323    +  promoter       RSV promoter: Rous sarcoma virus enhancer/promoter
>Addgene plasmid #125774 | pXPR_BRD003-sgWRN-EIJ | addgene full sequence | sequence record 246561 | Addgene NGS Result
GGGTCTCTCTGGTTAGACCAGATCTGAGCCTGGGAGCTCTCTGGCTAACTAGGGAACCCACTGCTTAAGC
CTCAATAAAGCTTGCCTTGAGTGCTTCAAGTAGTGTGTGCCCGTCTGTTGTGTGACTCTGGTAACTAGAG
ATCCCTCAGACCCTTTTAGTCAGTGTGGAAAATCTCTAGCAGTGGCGCCCGAACAGGGACTTGAAAGCGA
AAGGGAAACCAGAGGAGCTCTCTCGACGCAGGACTCGGCTTGCTGAAGCGCGCACGGCAAGAGGCGAGGG
GCGGCGACTGGTGAGTACGCCAAAAATTTTGACTAGCGGAGGCTAGAAGGAGAGAGATGGGTGCGAGAGC
GTCAGTATTAAGCGGGGGAGAATTAGATCGCGATGGGAAAAAATTCGGTTAAGGCCAGGGGGAAAGAAAA
AATATAAATTAAAACATATAGTATGGGCAAGCAGGGAGCTAGAACGATTCGCAGTTAATCCTGGCCTGTT
AGAAACATCAGAAGGCTGTAGACAAATACTGGGACAGCTACAACCATCCCTTCAGACAGGATCAGAAGAA
CTTAGATCATTATATAATACAGTAGCAACCCTCTATTGTGTGCATCAAAGGATAGAGATAAAAGACACCA
AGGAAGCTTTAGACAAGATAGAGGAAGAGCAAAACAAAAGTAAGACCACCGCACAGCAAGCGGCCGCTGA
TCTTCAGACCTGGAGGAGGAGATATGAGGGACAATTGGAGAAGTGAATTATATAAATATAAAGTAGTAAA
AATTGAACCATTAGGAGTAGCACCCACCAAGGCAAAGAGAAGAGTGGTGCAGAGAGAAAAAAGAGCAGTG
GGAATAGGAGCTTTGTTCCTTGGGTTCTTGGGAGCAGCAGGAAGCACTATGGGCGCAGCGTCAATGACGC
TGACGGTACAGGCCAGACAATTATTGTCTGGTATAGTGCAGCAGCAGAACAATTTGCTGAGGGCTATTGA
GGCGCAACAGCATCTGTTGCAACTCACAGTCTGGGGCATCAAGCAGCTCCAGGCAAGAATCCTGGCTGTG
GAAAGATACCTAAAGGATCAACAGCTCCTGGGGATTTGGGGTTGCTCTGGAAAACTCATTTGCACCACTG
CTGTGCCTTGGAATGCTAGTTGGAGTAATAAATCTCTGGAACAGATTTGGAATCACACGACCTGGATGGA
GTGGGACAGAGAAATTAACAATTACACAAGCTTAATACACTCCTTAATTGAAGAATCGCAAAACCAGCAA
GAAAAGAATGAACAAGAATTATTGGAATTAGATAAATGGGCAAGTTTGTGGAATTGGTTTAACATAACAA
ATTGGCTGTGGTATATAAAATTATTCATAATGATAGTAGGAGGCTTGGTAGGTTTAAGAATAGTTTTTGC
TGTACTTTCTATAGTGAATAGAGTTAGGCAGGGATATTCACCATTATCGTTTCAGACCCACCTCCCAACC
CCGAGGGGACCCAGAGAGGGCCTATTTCCCATGATTCCTTCATATTTGCATATACGATACAAGGCTGTTA
GAGAGATAATTAGAATTAATTTGACTGTAAACACAAAGATATTAGTACAAAATACGTGACGTAGAAAGTA
ATAATTTCTTGGGTAGTTTGCAGTTTTAAAATTATGTTTTAAAATGGACTATCATATGCTTACCGTAACT
TGAAAGTATTTCGATTTCTTGGCTTTATATATCTTGTGGAAAGGACGAAACACCGAGCACGTACATAAGC
ATCAGGTTTTAGAGCTAGAAATAGCAAGTTAAAATAAGGCTAGTCCGTTATCAACTTGAAAAAGTGGCAC
CGAGTCGGTGCTTTTTTAAGCTTGGCGTAACTAGATCTTGAGACAAATGGCAGTATTCATCCACAATTTT
AAAAGAAAAGGGGGGATTGGGGGGTACAGTGCAGGGGAAAGAATAGTAGACATAATAGCAACAGACATAC
AAACTAAAGAATTACAAAAACAAATTACAAAAATTCAAAATTTTCGGGTTTATTACAGGGACAGCAGAGA
TCCACTTTGGCGCCGGCTCGAGGGGGCCCGGGTGCAAAGATGGATAAAGTTTTAAACAGAGAGGAATCTT
TGCAGCTAATGGACCTTCTAGGTCTTGAAAGGAGTGGGAATTGGCTCCGGTGCCCGTCAGTGGGCAGAGC
GCACATCGCCCACAGTCCCCGAGAAGTTGGGGGGAGGGGTCGGCAATTGATCCGGTGCCTAGAGAAGGTG
GCGCGGGGTAAACTGGGAAAGTGATGTCGTGTACTGGCTCCGCCTTTTTCCCGAGGGTGGGGGAGAACCG
TATATAAGTGCAGTAGTCGCCGTGAACGTTCTTTTTCGCAACGGGTTTGCCGCCAGAACACAGGTAAGTG
CCGTGTGTGGTTCCCGCGGGCCTGGCCTCTTTACGGGTTATGGCCCTTGCGTGCCTTGAATTACTTCCAC
CTGGCTGCAGTACGTGATTCTTGATCCCGAGCTTCGGGTTGGAAGTGGGTGGGAGAGTTCGAGGCCTTGC
GCTTAAGGAGCCCCTTCGCCTCGTGCTTGAGTTGAGGCCTGGCCTGGGCGCTGGGGCCGCCGCGTGCGAA
TCTGGTGGCACCTTCGCGCCTGTCTCGCTGCTTTCGATAAGTCTCTAGCCATTTAAAATTTTTGATGACC
TGCTGCGACGCTTTTTTTCTGGCAAGATAGTCTTGTAAATGCGGGCCAAGATCTGCACACTGGTATTTCG
GTTTTTGGGGCCGCGGGCGGCGACGGGGCCCGTGCGTCCCAGCGCACATGTTCGGCGAGGCGGGGCCTGC
GAGCGCGGCCACCGAGAATCGGACGGGGGTAGTCTCAAGCTGGCCGGCCTGCTCTGGTGCCTGGCCTCGC
GCCGCCGTGTATCGCCCCGCCCTGGGCGGCAAGGCTGGCCCGGTCGGCACCAGTTGCGTGAGCGGAAAGA
TGGCCGCTTCCCGGCCCTGCTGCAGGGAGCTCAAAATGGAGGACGCGGCGCTCGGGAGAGCGGGCGGGTG
AGTCACCCACACAAAGGAAAAGGGCCTTTCCGTCCTCAGCCGTCGCTTCATGTGACTCCACGGAGTACCG
GGCGCCGTCCAGGCACCTCGATTAGTTCTCGAGCTTTTGGAGTACGTCGTCTTTAGGTTGGGGGGAGGGG
TTTTATGCGATGGAGTTTCCCCACACTGAGTGGGTGGAGACTGAAGTTAGGCCAGCTTGGCACTTGATGT
AATTCTCCTTGGAATTTGCCCTTTTTGAGTTTGGATCTTGGTTCATTCTCAAGCCTCAGACAGTGGTTCA
AAGTTTTTTTCTTCCATTTCAGGTGTCGTGACGTACGGCCACCATGACCGAGTACAAGCCCACGGTGCGC
CTCGCCACCCGCGACGACGTCCCCAGGGCCGTACGCACCCTCGCCGCCGCGTTCGCCGACTACCCCGCCA
CGCGCCACACCGTCGATCCGGACCGCCACATCGAGCGGGTCACCGAGCTGCAAGAACTCTTCCTCACGCG
CGTCGGGCTCGACATCGGCAAGGTGTGGGTCGCGGACGACGGCGCCGCCGTGGCGGTCTGGACCACGCCG
GAGAGCGTCGAAGCGGGGGCGGTGTTCGCCGAGATCGGCCCGCGCATGGCCGAGTTGAGCGGTTCCCGGC
TGGCCGCGCAGCAACAGATGGAAGGCCTCCTGGCGCCGCACCGGCCCAAGGAGCCCGCGTGGTTCCTGGC
CACCGTCGGAGTCTCGCCCGACCACCAGGGCAAGGGTCTGGGCAGCGCCGTCGTGCTCCCCGGAGTGGAG
GCGGCCGAGCGCGCCGGGGTGCCCGCCTTCCTGGAGACCTCCGCGCCCCGCAACCTCCCCTTCTACGAGC
GGCTCGGCTTCACCGTCACCGCCGACGTCGAGGTGCCCGAAGGACCGCGCACCTGGTGCATGACCCGCAA
GCCCGGTGCCTGAACGCGTTAAGTCGACAATCAACCTCTGGATTACAAAATTTGTGAAAGATTGACTGGT
ATTCTTAACTATGTTGCTCCTTTTACGCTATGTGGATACGCTGCTTTAATGCCTTTGTATCATGCTATTG
CTTCCCGTATGGCTTTCATTTTCTCCTCCTTGTATAAATCCTGGTTGCTGTCTCTTTATGAGGAGTTGTG
GCCCGTTGTCAGGCAACGTGGCGTGGTGTGCACTGTGTTTGCTGACGCAACCCCCACTGGTTGGGGCATT
GCCACCACCTGTCAGCTCCTTTCCGGGACTTTCGCTTTCCCCCTCCCTATTGCCACGGCGGAACTCATCG
CCGCCTGCCTTGCCCGCTGCTGGACAGGGGCTCGGCTGTTGGGCACTGACAATTCCGTGGTGTTGTCGGG
GAAATCATCGTCCTTTCCTTGGCTGCTCGCCTGTGTTGCCACCTGGATTCTGCGCGGGACGTCCTTCTGC
TACGTCCCTTCGGCCCTCAATCCAGCGGACCTTCCTTCCCGCGGCCTGCTGCCGGCTCTGCGGCCTCTTC
CGCGTCTTCGCCTTCGCCCTCAGACGAGTCGGATCTCCCTTTGGGCCGCCTCCCCGCGTCGACTTTAAGA
CCAATGACTTACAAGGCAGCTGTAGATCTTAGCCACTTTTTAAAAGAAAAGGGGGGACTGGAAGGGCTAA
TTCACTCCCAACGAAGACAAGATCTGCTTTTTGCTTGTACTGGGTCTCTCTGGTTAGACCAGATCTGAGC
CTGGGAGCTCTCTGGCTAACTAGGGAACCCACTGCTTAAGCCTCAATAAAGCTTGCCTTGAGTGCTTCAA
GTAGTGTGTGCCCGTCTGTTGTGTGACTCTGGTAACTAGAGATCCCTCAGACCCTTTTAGTCAGTGTGGA
AAATCTCTAGCAGTACGTATAGTAGTTCATGTCATCTTATTATTCAGTATTTATAACTTGCAAAGAAATG
AATATCAGAGAGTGAGAGGAACTTGTTTATTGCAGCTTATAATGGTTACAAATAAAGCAATAGCATCACA
AATTTCACAAATAAAGCATTTTTTTCACTGCATTCTAGTTGTGGTTTGTCCAAACTCATCAATGTATCTT
ATCATGTCTGGCTCTAGCTATCCCGCCCCTAACTCCGCCCATCCCGCCCCTAACTCCGCCCAGTTCCGCC
CATTCTCCGCCCCATGGCTGACTAATTTTTTTTATTTATGCAGAGGCCGAGGCCGCCTCGGCCTCTGAGC
TATTCCAGAAGTAGTGAGGAGGCTTTTTTGGAGGCCTAGGGACGTACCCAATTCGCCCTATAGTGAGTCG
TATTACGCGCGCTCACTGGCCGTCGTTTTACAACGTCGTGACTGGGAAAACCCTGGCGTTACCCAACTTA
ATCGCCTTGCAGCACATCCCCCTTTCGCCAGCTGGCGTAATAGCGAAGAGGCCCGCACCGATCGCCCTTC
CCAACAGTTGCGCAGCCTGAATGGCGAATGGG
[124 nt withheld, positions 5423-5546]
C
[91 nt withheld, positions 5548-5638]
A
[49 nt withheld, positions 5640-5688]
CCTTTGACGTTGGAGTCCACGTTCTTT
[37 nt withheld, positions 5716-5752]
ACCCTATCTCGGTCTATTCTTTTGATTTATAAGGGATTTTGCCGATTTCGGCCTATTGGTTAAAAAATGA
GCTGATTTAACAAAAATTTAACGCGAATTTTAACAAAATATTAACGCTTACAATTTAGGTGGCACTTTTC
GGGGAAATGTGCGCGGAACCCCTATTTGTTTATTTTTCTAAATACATTCAAATATGTATCCGCTCATGAG
ACAATAACCCTGATAAATGCTTCAATAATATTGAAAAAGGAAGAGTATGAGTATTCAACATTTCCGTGTC
GCCCTTATTCCCTTTTTTGCGGCATTTTGCCTTCCTGTTTTTGCTCACCCAGAAACGCTGGTGAAAGTAA
AAGATGCTGAAGATCAGTTGGGTGCACGAGTGGGTTACATCGAACTGGATCTCAACAGCGGTAAGATCCT
TGAGAGTTTTCGCCCCGAAGAACGTTTTCCAATGATGAGCACTTTTAAAGTTCTGCTATGTGGCGCGGTA
TTATCCCGTATTGACGCCGGGCAAGAGCAACTCGGTCGCCGCATACACTATTCTCAGAATGACTTGGTTG
AGTACTCACCAGTCACAGAAAAGCATCTTACGGATGGCATGACAGTAAGAGAATTATGCAGTGCTGCCAT
AACCATGAGTGATAACACTGCGGCCAACTTACTTCTGACAACGATCGGAGGACCGAAGGAGCTAACCGCT
TTTTTGCACAACATGGGGGATCATGTAACTCGCCTTGATCGTTGGGAACCGGAGCTGAATGAAGCCATAC
CAAACGACGAGCGTGACACCACGATGCCTGTAGCAATGGCAACAACGTTGCGCAAACTATTAACTGGCGA
ACTACTTACTCTAGCTTCCCGGCAACAATTAATAGACTGGATGGAGGCGGATAAAGTTGCAGGACCACTT
CTGCGCTCGGCCCTTCCGGCTGGCTGGTTTATTGCTGATAAATCTGGAGCCGGTGAGCGTGGGTCTCGCG
GTATCATTGCAGCACTGGGGCCAGATGGTAAGCCCTCCCGTATCGTAGTTATCTACACGACGGGGAGTCA
GGCAACTATGGATGAACGAAATAGACAGATCGCTGAGATAGGTGCCTCACTGATTAAGCATTGGTAACTG
TCAGACCAAGTTTACTCATATATACTTTAGATTGATTTAAAACTTCATTTTTAATTTAAAAGGATCTAGG
TGAAGATCCTTTTTGATAATCTCATGACCAAAATCCCTTAACGTGAGTTTTCGTTCCACTGAGCGTCAGA
CCCCGTAGAAAAGATCAAAGGATCTTCTTGAGATCCTTTTTTTCTGCGCGTAATCTGCTGCTTGCAAACA
AAAAAACCACCGCTACCAGCGGTGGTTTGTTTGCCGGATCAAGAGCTACCAACTCTTTTTCCGAAGGTAA
CTGGCTTCAGCAGAGCGCAGATACCAAATACTGTTCTTCTAGTGTAGCCGTAGTTAGGCCACCACTTCAA
GAACTCTGTAGCACCGCCTACATACCTCGCTCTGCTAATCCTGTTACCAGTGGCTGCTGCCAGTGGCGAT
AAGTCGTGTCTTACCGGGTTGGACTCAAGACGATAGTTACCGGATAAGGCGCAGCGGTCGGGCTGAACGG
GGGGTTCGTGCACACAGCCCAGCTTGGAGCGAACGACCTACACCGAACTGAGATACCTACAGCGTGAGCT
ATGAGAAAGCGCCACGCTTCCCGAAGGGAGAAAGGCGGACAGGTATCCGGTAAGCGGCAGGGTCGGAACA
GGAGAGCGCACGAGGGAGCTTCCAGGGGGAAACGCCTGGTATCTTTATAGTCCTGTCGGGTTTCGCCACC
TCTGACTTGAGCGTCGATTTTTGTGATGCTCGTCAGGGGGGCGGAGCCTATGGAAAAACGCCAGCAACGC
GGCCTTTTTACGGTTCCTGGCCTTTTGCTGGCCTTTTGCTCACATGTTCTTTCCTGCGTTATCCCCTGAT
TCTGTGGATAACCGTATTACCGCCTTTGAGTGAGCTGATACCGCTCGCCGCAGCCGAACGACCGAGCGCA
GCGAGTCAGTGAGCGAGGAAGCGGAAGAGCGCCCAATACGCAAACCGCCTCTCCCCGCGCGTTGGCCGAT
TCATTAATGCAGCTGGCACGACAGGTTTCCCGACTGGAAAGCGGGCAGTGAGCGCAACGCAATTAATGTG
AGTTAGCTCACTCATTAGGCACCCCAGGCTTTACACTTTATGCTTCCGGCTCGTATGTTGTGTGGAATTG
TGAGCGGATAACAATTTCACACAGGAAACAGCTATGACCATGATTACGCCAAGCGCGCAATTAACCCTCA
CTAAAGGGAACAAAAGCTGGAGCTGCAAGCTTAATGTAGTCTTATGCAATACTCTTGTAGTCTTGCAACA
TGGTAACGATGAGTTAGCAACATGCCTTACAAGGAGAGAAAAAGCACCGTGCATGCCGATTGGTGGAAGT
AAGGTGGTACGATCGTGCCTTATTAGGAAGGCAACAGACGGGTCTGACATGGATTGGACGAACCACTGAA
TTGCCGCATTGCAGAGATATTGTATTTAAGTGCCTAGCTCGATACATAAAC
